>Addgene plasmid #136093 | CDS12_TP-MpSIG2 | addgene full sequence | sequence record 275024 | Addgene NGS Result
GCTTGCACGACTCGATCACCTGCTCGCCGCATGCTTCGTCCCGTGATGGCTCGTCCGGTGTTGTGAAAAG
CTTGAGGCGAAGTTCTGGGACCAGCAGGAAGCGAGTTACTCTCAAGCAACAGAGAGCTTTTGGACCTAAT
TCTTCTCGGTTTAGCGTAGAAACTACTTGTGCACCTTCGAGCATTTCTTACAGCCCCTGTCGAAGGCCAT
CCAGGTTGTCGGCCTTTGATCGAATTCAAAATTTGCCTGTCACTGCTGCATCTGCCGGGGCTTCGCGAGA
CCCTGCAGTCCGGCAAAAAAGGGCAAGGTGTCACCACCCTGCCCTTTTTCTTTAAAACCGAAAAGATTAC
TTCGCGTTATGCAGGCTTCCTCGCTCACTGACTCGCTGCGCTCGGTCGTTCGGCTGCGGCGAGCGGTATC
AGCTCACTCAAAGGCGGTAATACGGTTATCCACAGAATCAGGGGATAACGCAGGAAAGAACATGTGAGCA
AAAGGCCAGCAAAAGGCCAGGAACCGTAAAAAGGCCGCGTTGCTGGCGTTTTTCCACAGGCTCCGCCCCC
CTGACGAGCATCACAAAAATCGACGCTCAAGTCAGAGGTGGCGAAACCCGACAGGACTATAAAGATACCA
GGCGTTTCCCCCTGGAAGCTCCCTCGTGCGCTCTCCTGTTCCGACCCTGCCGCTTACCGGATACCTGTCC
GCCTTTCTCCCTTCGGGAAGCGTGGCGCTTTCTCATAGCTCACGCTGTAGGTATCTCAGTTCGGTGTAGG
TCGTTCGCTCCAAGCTGGGCTGTGTGCACGAACCCCCCGTTCAGCCCGACCGCTGCGCCTTATCCGGTAA
CTATCGTCTTGAGTCCAACCCGGTAAGACACGACTTATCGCCACTGGCAGCAGCCACTGGTAACAGGATT
AGCAGAGCGAGGTATGTAGGCGGTGCTACAGAGTTCTTGAAGTGGTGGCCTAACTACGGCTACACTAGAA
GAACAGTATTTGGTATCTGCGCTCTGCTGAAGCCAGTTACCTTCGGAAAAAGAGTTGGTAGCTCTTGATC
CGGCAAACAAACCACCGCTGGTAGCGGTGGTTTTTTTGTTTGCAAGCAGCAGATTACGCGCAGAAAAAAA
GGATCTCAAGAAGATCCTTTGATCTTTTCTACGGGGTCTGACGCTCAGTGGAACGAAAACTCACGTTAAG
GGATTTTGGTCATGAGATTATCAAAAAGGATCTTCACCTAGATCCTTTTAAATTAAAAATGAAGTTTTAA
ATCAATCTAAAGTATATATGAGTAAACTTGGTCTGACAGCTCGAGGCTTGGATTCTCACCAATAAAAAAC
GCCCGGCGGCAACCGAGCGTTCTGAACAAATCCAGATGGAGTTCTGAGGTCATTACTGGATCTATCAACA
GGAGTCCAAGCGAGCTCGATATCAAATTACGCCCCGCCCTGCCACTCATCGCAGTACTGTTGTAATTCAT
TAAGCATTCTGCCGACATGGAAGCCATCACAAACGGCATGATGAACCTGAATCGCCAGCGGCATCAGCAC
CTTGTCGCCTTGCGTATAATATTTGCCCATGGTGAAAACGGGGGCGAAGAAGTTGTCCATATTGGCCACG
TTTAAATCAAAACTGGTGAAACTCACCCAGGGATTGGCTGAGACGAAAAACATATTCTCAATAAACCCTT
TAGGGAAATAGGCCAGGTTTTCACCGTAACACGCCACATCTTGCGAATATATGTGTAGAAACTGCCGGAA
ATCGTCGTGGTATTCACTCCAGAGCGATGAAAACGTTTCAGTTTGCTCATGGAAAACGGTGTAACAAGGG
TGAACACTATCCCATATCACCAGCTCACCGTCTTTCATTGCCATACGAAATTCCGGATGAGCATTCATCA
GGCGGGCAAGAATGTGAATAAAGGCCGGATAAAACTTGTGCTTATTTTTCTTTACGGTCTTTAAAAAGGC
CGTAATATCCAGCTGAACGGTCTGGTTATAGGTACATTGAGCAACTGACTGAAATGCCTCAAAATGTTCT
TTACGATGCCATTGGGATATATCAACGGTGGTATATCCAGTGATTTTTTTCTCCATTTTAGCTTCCTTAG
CTCCTGAAAATCTCGATAACTCAAAAAATACGCCCGGTAGTGATCTTATTTCATTATGGTGAAAGTTGGA
ACCTCTTACGTGCCCGATCAACTCGAGTGCCACCTGACGTCTAAGAAACCATTATTATCATGACATTAAC
CTATAAAAATAGGCGTATCACGAGGCAGAATTTCAGATAAAAAAAATCCTTAGCTTTCGCTAAGGATGAT
TTCTGGAATTCGGTCTCAAATGGCGGTTGTTGCTACGAGCGAGCTGCTGC
Features (pLannotate 1.2.2; 6 found; start..end, strand, type, name):
    289..346     +  terminator     his operon terminator: This putative transcriptin terminator from the E. coli his operon has a 2-bp deletion introduced during synthesis. Its efficiency has not been determined.
    541..1129    -  rep_origin     ori: high-copy-number ColE1/pMB1/pBR322/pUC origin of replication
   1312..1406    -  terminator     lambda t0 terminator: transcription terminator from phage lambda
   1430..2086    -  CDS            cat: CAT_ECOLX - Experimental evidence at protein level: Swiss-Prot protein existence level 1. This enzyme is an effector of chloramphenicol resistance in bacteria. From Escherichia coli. This protein is used as a marker in many commonly used cloning vectors, such as pACYC184.
   2087..2184    -  promoter       cat promoter: promoter of the E. coli cat gene encoding chloramphenicol acetyltransferase
   2270..2313    -  terminator     bacterial terminator: putative bacterial transcription terminator
