[The description below was written by a language model from this plasmid's Addgene catalogue record and pLannotate feature annotations shown in this document.]
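Description:
CDS12_TP-MpSIG2 is a small (about 2.4 kb) level-0 DNA part plasmid from a synthetic biology toolkit for the liverwort Marchantia polymorpha. It is built on the pUAP4 backbone, a universal acceptor-type vector used to store standardised parts for Type IIS assembly. The plasmid is maintained in E. coli at high copy number through a ColE1/pUC-type origin of replication and is selected with chloramphenicol. Resistance comes from a cat (chloramphenicol acetyltransferase) gene driven by its own promoter and followed by the lambda t0 terminator. Further bacterial terminators, including a his operon terminator, are annotated near the region where the insert sits and probably insulate it from transcriptional read-through.

The payload is the chloroplast transit peptide coding region of MpSIG2 (Mapoly0214s0004), a Marchantia polymorpha gene. The automated feature table annotates only backbone elements, so the insert itself is unannotated. It presumably lies in the unannotated stretch around the start and end of the circular sequence. Internal BsaI and SapI sites have been removed ("domesticated"), which lets the part be used in assembly reactions with these enzymes without being cut internally. The plasmid carries no plant promoter or terminator of its own. The "CDS12" name and the stated purpose indicate an N-terminal coding part, meant to be fused in frame upstream of a C-terminal tag ("CTAG") part such as a reporter. In a higher-level assembly it is combined with promoter, tag and terminator modules to build a transcription unit whose protein product is directed to the chloroplast in plant cells.
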