Addgene plasmid #136093: CDS12_TP-MpSIG2
Purpose: Chloroplast transit peptide from MpSIG2. For N-term fusion with a CTAG
Depositing lab: Jim Haseloff. Depositing organization: University of Cambridge. Publication: Systematic tools for reprogramming plant gene expression in a simple model, Marchantia polymorpha. Sauret-Gueto S, Frangedakis E, Silvestri L, Rebmann M, Tomaselli M, Markel K, Delmans M, West A, Patron NJ, Haseloff J. ACS Synth Biol. 2020 Mar 12. doi: 10.1021/acssynbio.9b00511. PubMed 32163700.
Backbone
  Vector backbone: pUAP4
  Vector type: Plant Expression, Synthetic Biology
Growth in bacteria
  Bacterial resistance: Chloramphenicol, 25 μg/mL
  Growth temperature: 37°C
  Growth strain: DH5alpha
  Copy number: High Copy
Gene/Insert
  Gene/Insert name: TP-MpSIG2, Mapoly0214s0004
  Species: Marchantia polymorpha
  Mutation: BsaI/ SapI domesticated
  Cloning method: Restriction Enzyme; 5′ cloning site BsaI (destroyed during cloning); 3′ cloning site BsaI (destroyed during cloning)
  Sequencing primers: 5′ n/a
Depositor comments: Please visit https://www.biorxiv.org/content/10.1101/2020.02.29.971002v1 for bioRxiv preprint.
How to cite: CDS12_TP-MpSIG2 was a gift from Jim Haseloff (Addgene plasmid # 136093 ; http://n2t.net/addgene:136093 ; RRID:Addgene_136093)
